Addgene plasmid #64774: pET41s-GST-ATF6a-AD
Purpose: bacterial expression of GST-tagged ATF6 (1-150)
Depositing lab: Joan Conaway & Ronald Conaway. Depositing organization: Stowers Institute for Medical Research. Publication: Endoplasmic reticulum stress-responsive transcription factor ATF6alpha directs recruitment of the Mediator of RNA polymerase II transcription and multiple histone acetyltransferase complexes. Sela D, Chen L, Martin-Brown S, Washburn MP, Florens L, Conaway JW, Conaway RC. J Biol Chem. 2012 Jun 29;287(27):23035-45. doi: 10.1074/jbc.M112.369504. Epub 2012 May 10. PubMed 22577136.
Backbone
  Vector backbone: pET41s
  Backbone manufacturer: EMD Biosciences
  Backbone size w/o insert (bp): 5900
  Total vector size (bp): 6350
  Vector type: Mammalian Expression
Growth in bacteria
  Bacterial resistance: Kanamycin, 50 μg/mL
  Growth temperature: 37°C
  Growth strain: DH5alpha
  Copy number: High Copy
Gene/Insert
  Gene/Insert name: ATF6a-AD (1-150)
  Species: H. sapiens (human)
  Insert size (bp): 450
  Mutation: C-term deletion
  GenBank ID: BAA34722.1
  Entrez Gene: ATF6 (a.k.a. ACHM7, ATF6A, ATP6alpha)
  Tag / fusion protein: GST (N terminal on backbone)
  Cloning method: Restriction Enzyme; 5′ cloning site XhoI (not destroyed); 3′ cloning site BamHI (not destroyed)
  Sequencing primers: 5′ T7; 3′ T7 terminator
Terms and licenses: Academic/Nonprofit Terms; Industry Terms: Not Available to Industry
How to cite: pET41s-GST-ATF6a-AD was a gift from Joan Conaway & Ronald Conaway (Addgene plasmid # 64774 ; http://n2t.net/addgene:64774 ; RRID:Addgene_64774)
