[The description below was written by a language model from this plasmid's Addgene catalogue record.]
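Description:
pET41s-GST-ATF6a-AD is a bacterial expression plasmid built on pET41s, a pET41-family backbone of about 5.9 kb, giving a total size of roughly 6.35 kb. The catalogue lists the vector type as mammalian expression, but this conflicts with the stated purpose (bacterial expression) and with the pET backbone, which is designed for protein production in E. coli. The plasmid is selected with kanamycin and is recorded as high copy. No feature table is provided, so the promoter and origin are not explicitly stated. The listed sequencing primers (T7 and T7 terminator) are consistent with the T7 promoter/terminator expression cassette typical of pET vectors, which relies on a host strain supplying T7 RNA polymerase for expression.

The insert is a 450 bp fragment of human ATF6 (ATF6alpha) encoding residues 1–150, a C-terminal truncation that retains the N-terminal region designated "AD", presumably the transcriptional activation domain. It was cloned by restriction digestion between XhoI (5′) and BamHI (3′), with both sites preserved, in frame behind a glutathione S-transferase tag supplied by the backbone. The product is therefore an N-terminal GST fusion to the ATF6alpha fragment. GST allows affinity capture on glutathione resin, so the construct suits purification of the recombinant domain and pull-down or binding assays. The associated publication concerns recruitment of the Mediator complex and histone acetyltransferase complexes by this endoplasmic reticulum stress-responsive transcription factor, which fits use of the fusion protein as bait for coactivator interactions, though the record does not describe specific experiments.
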