>Addgene plasmid #64774 | pET41s-GST-ATF6a-AD | addgene partial sequence | sequence record 112978 | T7 5'-TAATACGACTCACTATAGGG-3'
ACTTTAAGAAGGAGATATACATATGTCCCCTATACTAGGTTATTGGAAAATTAAGGGCCTTGTGCAACCC
ACTCGACTTCTTTTGGAATATCTTGAAGAAAAATATGAAGAGCATTTGTATGAGCGCGATGAAGGTGATA
AATGGCGAAACAAAAAGTTTGAATTGGGTTTGGAGTTTCCCAATCTTCCTTATTATATTGATGGTGATGT
TAAATTAACACAGTCTATGGCCATCATACGTTATATAGCTGACAAGCACAACATGTTGGGTGGTTGTCCA
AAAGAGCGTGCAGAGATTTCAATGCTTGAAGGAGCGGTTTTGGATATTAGATACGGTGTTTCGAGAATTG
CATATAGTAAAGACTTTGAAACTCTCAAAGTTGATTTTCTTAGCAAGCTACCTGAAATGCTGAAAATGTT
CGAAGATCGTTTATGTCATAAAACATATTTAAATGGTGATCATGTAACCCATCCTGACTTCATGTTGTAT
GACGCTCTTGATGTTGTTTTATACATGGACCCAATGTGCCTGGATGCGTTCCCAAAATTAGTTTGTTTTA
AAAAACGTATTGAAGCTATCCCACAAATTGATAAGTACTTGAAATCCAGCAAGTATATAGCATGGCCTTT
GCAGGGCTGGCAAGCCACGTTTGGTGGTGGCGACCATCCTCCAAAATCGGATGGTTCAACTAGTCTGGAA
GTTCTGTTCCAGGGGCCCCTCGAGATGGGGGAGCCGGCTGGGGTTGCCGGCACCATGGAGTCACCTTTTA
GCCCGGGACTCTTTCACAGGCTGGATGAAGATTGGGATTCTGCTCTCTTTGCTGAACTTGGTTATTTCAC
AGACACTGATGAGCTGCAATTGGA
