>Addgene plasmid #64774 | pET41s-GST-ATF6a-AD | addgene partial sequence | sequence record 113734 | T7term 5'-GCTAGTTATTGCTCAGCGG-3'
GCAGCCTAGGTATTAATCAATTAGTGGTGGTGGTGGTGGTGGTGGTGCTCGACGGATCCCTATTCCTTCA
GTGGCTCCGGTGAAGAGAGACTATTAGAGTTTTCACCATATAAGGAAAGGGGAGACATCTGAGAACTAGA
AGACAAATCCAACTCCTCAGGAACATGCTGAGTTGAAGAATAAGAGTCCACTGACCGAGGAGATGAGACT
GAATAACTTGAGGAGGCTGGAGAAAGTGGCTGGGGTTCTGCCTTAATATCTTTAACTGTACAGATTTGGT
TGTTGATGTCCCAAATGTCTGACTCCCAAGGCATCAAATCCAAATCAAAATCAAGATTATCAAAATTGTT
TTCATACGTCTCATTTGCTGCTTCCAATTGCAGCTCATCAGTGTCTGTGAAATAACCAAGTTCAGCAAAG
AGAGCAGAATCCCAATCTTCATCCAGCCTGTGAAAGAGTCCCGGGCTAAAAGGTGACTCCATGGTGCCGG
CAACCCCAGCCGGCTCCCCCATCTCGAGGGGCCCCTGGAACAGAACTTCCAGACTAGTTGAACCATCCGA
TTTTGGAGGATGGTCGCCACCACCAAACGTGGCTTGCCAGCCCTGCAAAGGCCATGCTATATACTTGCTG
GATTTCAAGTACTTATCAATTTGTGGGATAGCTTCAATACGTTTTTTAAAACAAACTAATTTTGGGAACG
CATCCAGGCACATTGGGTCCATGTATAAAACAACATCAAGAGCGTCATACAACATGAAGTCAGGATGGGT
TACATGATCACCATTTAAATATGTTTTATGACATAAACGATCTTCGAACATTTTCAGCATTTCAGGTAGC
TTGCTAAGAAAATCAACTTTGAGAGTTTCAAAGTCTTTACTATATGCAATTCTCGAAACACCGTATCTAA
TATCCAA
